Addgene plasmid #99314: STARR-seq luciferase validation vector_SCP1_CMV
Purpose: Luciferase validation vector with CMV enhancer inserted downstream of the reporter gene. The candidate's enhancer activity is reflected by luciferase activity
Depositing lab: Alexander Stark. Depositing organization: Research Institute of Molecular Pathology (IMP). Publication: Resolving systematic errors in widely used enhancer activity assays in human cells. Muerdter F, Boryn LM, Woodfin AR, Neumayr C, Rath M, Zabidi MA, Pagani M, Haberle V, Kazmar T, Catarino RR, Schernhuber K, Arnold CD, Stark A. Nat Methods. 2017 Dec 11. pii: nmeth.4534. doi: 10.1038/nmeth.4534. PubMed 29256496.
Backbone
  Vector backbone: STARR-seq luciferase validation vector_SCP1
  Backbone manufacturer: Promega
  Backbone size w/o insert (bp): 4042
  Vector type: Mammalian Expression, Luciferase ; STARR-seq Luciferase validation vector
Growth in bacteria
  Bacterial resistance: Ampicillin, 100 μg/mL
  Growth temperature: 37°C
  Growth strain: DH5alpha
  Copy number: High Copy
Gene/Insert
  Gene/Insert name: CMV enhancer
  Species: H. sapiens (human)
  Insert size (bp): 654
  Cloning method: Gibson Cloning
Terms and licenses: Academic/Nonprofit Terms; Industry Terms: Not Available to Industry
Depositor comments: This vector has the CMV enhancer cloned downstream of the reporter gene; Core promoter is SCP1 . Please see bioRxiv for preprint article. Posted 17 July 2017. DOI: 10.1101/164590
How to cite: STARR-seq luciferase validation vector_SCP1_CMV was a gift from Alexander Stark (Addgene plasmid # 99314 ; http://n2t.net/addgene:99314 ; RRID:Addgene_99314)
