[The description below was written by a language model from this plasmid's Addgene catalogue record and pLannotate feature annotations shown in this document.]
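Description:
STARR-seq luciferase validation vector_SCP1_CMV is a mammalian luciferase reporter plasmid built on a Promega-derived backbone and used to test enhancer activity independently of STARR-seq screening. It is propagated in E. coli as a high-copy plasmid through a ColE1/pUC-type origin. Selection is with ampicillin, conferred by the β-lactamase gene and its bla promoter. The sequenced record is about 4.7 kb, consistent with a roughly 4 kb backbone plus a 654 bp insert.

The reporter is the synthetic firefly luciferase gene luc2. According to the depositor, it is driven by the SCP1 (super core promoter 1) minimal core promoter; this element was not picked up by the automated annotation but would lie in the unannotated stretch just upstream of the luciferase coding sequence. Further upstream sit a synthetic poly(A) signal and the α2-globin RNA polymerase II pause site. These standard insulating elements suppress read-through transcription from the backbone into the reporter. An SV40 poly(A) signal lies 3′ of luc2, although the table annotates it, and an adjacent short SV40 large T antigen fragment, on the opposite strand to the reporter.

The test insert lies beyond this region, downstream of the reporter gene, and was introduced by Gibson cloning. It is annotated as the human cytomegalovirus immediate early enhancer plus a fragment of the adjoining CMV promoter. The catalogue lists the insert species as human, though the element is viral.

Because a core promoter alone gives little transcription, luciferase output reflects the strength of the downstream enhancer. With the strong CMV enhancer in place, this version plausibly serves as a high-activity reference alongside other candidates cloned into the same backbone, though the record does not explicitly say so.
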