Features (pLannotate 1.2.2; 10 found; start..end, strand, type, name):
    556..1144    +  rep_origin     ori: high-copy-number ColE1/pMB1/pBR322/pUC origin of replication
   1206..1341    -  promoter       CMV promoter (fragment): human cytomegalovirus (CMV) immediate early promoter
   1343..1720    -  enhancer       CMV enhancer: human cytomegalovirus immediate early enhancer
   1876..1944    +  CDS            large T antigen (fragment): large T antigen from SV40 (simian virus 40)
   1967..2088    +  polyA_signal   SV40 poly(A) signal: SV40 polyadenylation signal
   2132..3784    -  CDS            luciferase: firefly luciferase synthetic luc2 version of the luciferase gene
   3940..4031    -  misc_feature   pause site: RNA polymerase II transcriptional pause signal from the human α2 globin gene
   4045..4093    -  polyA_signal   poly(A) signal: synthetic polyadenylation signal
   4156..4197    +  promoter       AmpR promoter (fragment): bla
   4198..356     +  CDS            AmpR (across the origin): β-lactamase confers resistance to ampicillin, carbenicillin, and related antibiotics
>Addgene plasmid #99314 | STARR-seq luciferase validation vector_SCP1_CMV | addgene full sequence | sequence record 190943 | Addgene NGS Result
AAGCCATACCGAACGACGAGCGTGATACCACGATGCCAGTAGCAATGGCCACAACTCTTCGGAAACTACT
CACTGGCGAACTTCTTACTCTAGCATCACGACAGCAGCTCATAGACTGGATGGAGGCGGACAAAGTAGCA
GGACCACTTCTTCGCTCGGCCCTCCCTGCTGGCTGGTTCATTGCTGACAAATCGGGGGCCGGTGAACGCG
GCTCTCGCGGCATCATTGCTGCGCTGGGGCCTGATGGTAAGCCCTCACGAATCGTAGTGATCTACACGAC
GGGGAGTCAGGCCACTATGGACGAACGAAATAGGCAGATCGCTGAGATCGGTGCCTCACTGATCAAGCAC
TGGTAACCACTGCAGTGGTTTAGCATTTGCGGCCGCTGTCAGACCAAGTTTACTCATATATACTTTAGAT
TGATTTAAAACTTCATTTTTAATTTAAAAGGATCTAGGTGAAGATCCTTTTTGATAATCTCATGACCAAA
ATCCCTTAACGTGAGTTTTCGTTCCACTGAGCGTCAGACCCCGTAGAAAAGATCAAAGGATCTTCTTGAG
ATCCTTTTTTTCTGCGCGTAATCTGCTGCTTGCAAACAAAAAAACCACCGCTACCAGCGGTGGTTTGTTT
GCCGGATCAAGAGCTACCAACTCTTTTTCCGAAGGTAACTGGCTTCAGCAGAGCGCAGATACCAAATACT
GTTCTTCTAGTGTAGCCGTAGTTAGGCCACCACTTCAAGAACTCTGTAGCACCGCCTACATACCTCGCTC
TGCTAATCCTGTTACCAGTGGCTGCTGCCAGTGGCGATAAGTCGTGTCTTACCGGGTTGGACTCAAGACG
ATAGTTACCGGATAAGGCGCAGCGGTCGGGCTGAACGGGGGGTTCGTGCACACAGCCCAGCTTGGAGCGA
ACGACCTACACCGAACTGAGATACCTACAGCGTGAGCTATGAGAAAGCGCCACGCTTCCCGAAGGGAGAA
AGGCGGACAGGTATCCGGTAAGCGGCAGGGTCGGAACAGGAGAGCGCACGAGGGAGCTTCCAGGGGGAAA
CGCCTGGTATCTTTATAGTCCTGTCGGGTTTCGCCACCTCTGACTTGAGCGTCGATTTTTGTGATGCTCG
TCAGGGGGGCGGAGCCTATGGAAAAACGCCAGCAACGCGGCCTTTTTACGGTTCCTGGCCTTTTGCTGGC
CTTTTGCTCACATGTTTACGACATTTTGGAAAGTCCCGTTGATTTTGGTGCCAAAACAAACTCCCATTGA
CGTCAATGGGGTGGAGACTTGGAAATCCCCGTGAGTCAAACCGCTATCCACGCCCATTGGTGTACTGCCA
AAACCGCATCACCATGGTAATAGCGATGACTAATACGTAGATGTACTGCCAAGTAGGAAAGTCCCGTAAG
GTCATGTACTGGGCATAATGCCAGGCGGGCCATTTACCGTCATTGACGTCAATAGGGGGCGGACTTGGCA
TATGATACACTTGATGTACTGCCAAGTGGGCAGTTTACCGTAAATACTCCACCCATTGACGTCAATGGAA
AGTCCCTATTGGCGTTACTATGGGAACATACGTCATTATTGACGTCAATGGGCGGGGGTCGTTGGGCGGT
CAGCCAGGCGGGCCATTTACCGTAAGTTATGTAACGCGGAACTCCATATATGGGCTATGAACTAATGACC
CCGTAATTGATTACTATTAATAACTAGTCAATAATCAATGCCAACATGGCGGTCATATTGGACATGAGCC
AATATAAATGTACATATTATGATATAGATACAACGTATGCAATGGCCAATAGCCAATATTGATTTATGCT
ATATAACCAATGAATAATATGGCTAATGGCCAATATTGAGGATCCTTATCGATTTTACCACATTTGTAGA
GGTTTTACTTGCTTTAAAAAACCTCCCACACCTCCCCCTGAACCTGAAACATAAAATGAATGCAATTGTT
GTTGTTAACTTGTTTATTGCAGCTTATAATGGTTACAAATAAAGCAATAGCATCACAAATTTCACAAATA
AAGCATTTTTTTCACTGCATTCTAGTTGTGGTTTGTCCAAACTCATCAATGTATCTTATCATGTCTGCTC
GAAGCGGCCGGCCGCCCCGACTCTAGAATTATTACACGGCGATCTTGCCGCCCTTCTTGGCCTTAATGAG
AATCTCGCGGATCTTGCGGGCGTCCAACTTGCCGGTCAGTCCTTTAGGCACCTCGTCCACGAACACAACA
CCACCGCGCAGCTTCTTGGCGGTTGTAACCTGGCTGGCCACATAGTCCACGATCTCCTTCTCGGTCATGG
TTTTACCGTGTTCCAGCACGACGACTGCGGCGGGCAGCTCGCCGGCATCGTCGTCGGGCAGGCCGGCGAC
CCCGGCGTCGAAGATGTTGGGGTGTTGCAGCAGGATGCTCTCCAGTTCGGCTGGGGCTACCTGGTAGCCC
TTGTATTTGATCAGGCTCTTCAGCCGGTCCACGATGAAGAAGTGCTCGTCCTCGTCCCAGTAGGCGATGT
CGCCGCTGTGCAGCCAGCCGTCCTTGTCGATGAGAGCGTTTGTAGCCTCGGGGTTGTTAACGTAGCCGCT
CATGATCATGGGGCCACGGACGCACAGCTCGCCGCGCTGGTTCACACCCAGTGTCTTACCGGTGTCCAAG
TCCACCACCTTAGCCTCGAAGAAGGGCACCACCTTGCCTACTGCGCCAGGCTTGTCGTCCCCTTCGGGGG
TGATCAGAATGGCGCTGGTTGTTTCTGTCAGGCCGTAGCCCTGGCGGATGCCTGGTAGGTGGAAGCGTTT
GGCCACGGCCTCACCTACCTCCTTGCTGAGCGGCGCCCCGCCGCTGGCGATCTCGTGCAAGTTGCTTAGG
TCGTACTTGTCGATGAGAGTGCTCTTAGCGAAGAAGCTAAATAGTGTGGGCACCAGCAGGGCAGATTGAA
TCTTATAGTCTTGCAAGCTGCGCAAGAATAGCTCCTCCTCGAAGCGGTACATGAGCACGACCCGAAAGCC
GCAGATCAAGTAGCCCAGCGTGGTGAACATGCCGAAGCCGTGGTGAAATGGCACCACGCTGAGGATAGCG
GTGTCGGGGATGATCTGGTTGCCGAAGATGGGGTCGCGGGCATGACTGAATCGGACACAAGCGGTGCGGT
GCGGTAGGGCTACGCCCTTGGGCAATCCGGTACTGCCACTACTGTTCATGATCAGGGCGATGGTTTTGTC
CCGGTCGAAGCTCTCGGGCACGAAGTCGTACTCGTTGAAGCCGGGTGGCAAATGGGAAGTCACGAAGGTG
TACATGCTTTGGAAGCCCTGGTAGTCGGTCTTGCTATCCATGATGATGATCTTTTGTATGATCGGTAGCT
TCTTTTGCACGTTGAGGATCTTTTGCAGCCCTTTCTTGCTCACGAATACGACGGTGGGCTGGCTGATGCC
CATGCTGTTCAGCAGCTCGCGCTCGTTGTAGATGTCGTTAGCTGGGGCCACAGCCACACCGATGAACAGG
GCACCCAACACGGGCATGAAGAACTGCAAGCTATTCTCGCTGCACACCACGATCCGATGGTTTGTATTCA
GCCCATAGCGCTTCATAGCTTCTGCCAGCCGAACGCTCATCTCGAAGTACTCGGCGTAGGTAATGTCCAC
CTCGATATGTGCGTCGGTAAAGGCGATGGTGCCGGGCACCAGGGCGTAGCGCTTCATGGCTTTGTGCAGC
TGCTCGCCGGCGGTCCCGTCTTCGAGTGGGTAGAATGGCGCTGGGCCCTTCTTAATGTTTTTGGCATCTT
CCATGGTGGCTTTACCAACAGTACCGGATTGCCAAGCTTTAGGTCGCTAGCCCGGTCCGTAGGCACGTCT
GCTCGGCTCGAGTGTTCGATCGCGACTGAGGACGAACGCGCCCCCACCCCCTTATATAAGTACCCTAGGG
AGATCCGGCCAGTTAGGCCAGAGAAATGTTCTGGCACCTGCACTTGCACTGGGGACAGCCTATTTTGCTA
GTTTGTTTTGTTTCGTTTTGTTTTGATGGAGAGCGTATGTTAGTACTATCGATTCACACAAAAAACCAAC
ACACAGATGTAATGAAAATAAAGATATTTTATTGCGGCCTGTCCAATACCTCCCGTACCTTAATATTACT
TACTTATCCTTGAGAGACGTACTAGTAACCCTGATAAATGCTTCAATAATATTGAAAAAGGACGAGTATG
AGCATCCAACATTTTCGTGTCGCACTCATTCCCTTCTTTGCGGCATTTTGCTTGCCTGTTTTTGCACACC
CCGAAACGCTGGTGAAAGTAAAAGATGCTGAAGATCAACTGGGTGCAAGAGTGGGCTATATCGAACTGGA
TCTCAATAGCGGCAAGATCCTTGAGTCTTTCCGCCCCGAAGAACGATTCCCGATGATGAGCACTTTCAAA
GTACTGCTATGTGGCGCGGTGTTGTCCCGTATAGACGCCGGGCAAGAGCAGCTTGGTCGCCGTATACACT
ACTCACAAAACGACTTGGTTGAGTACTCGCCGGTCACGGAAAAGCATCTTACGGATGGCATGACGGTAAG
AGAATTGTGTAGTGCTGCCATTACCATGAGCGACAACACCGCGGCCAACTTACTTCTGACAACGATCGGA
GGCCCTAAGGAGCTGACTGCATTTCTTCATAATATGGGTGATCATGTGACCCGGCTTGACCGCTGGGAAC
CAGAGTTGAACG
